Addgene plasmid #155147: pBEL1514
Purpose: Expresses MlaFEDCB operon with MlaF C-terminus deleted [1-246], His-tag on MlaD
Depositing lab: Gira Bhabha & Damian Ekiert. Depositing organization: NYU Grossman School of Medicine. Publication: Structure of MlaFB uncovers novel mechanisms of ABC transporter regulation. Kolich LR, Chang YT, Coudray N, Giacometti SI, MacRae MR, Isom GL, Teran EM, Bhabha G, Ekiert DC. Elife. 2020 Jun 30;9. pii: 60030. doi: 10.7554/eLife.60030. PubMed 32602838.
Backbone
  Vector backbone: pBAD-His
  Backbone manufacturer: Thermo Fisher
  Backbone size w/o insert (bp): 4571
  Total vector size (bp): 7659
Growth in bacteria
  Bacterial resistance: Ampicillin, 100 μg/mL
  Growth temperature: 37°C
  Growth strain: DH5alpha
  Copy number: High Copy
Gene/Insert
  Gene/Insert name: mlaF(1-246)-mlaE-[6xHis-2xQH-TEV-mlaD]-mlaCB operon
  Species: E. coli
  Insert size (bp): 3088
  Promoter: araBAD
  Cloning method: Gibson Cloning
  Sequencing primers: 5′ NA; 3′ NA
Terms and licenses: Academic/Nonprofit Terms; Industry Terms: Not Available to Industry
How to cite: pBEL1514 was a gift from Gira Bhabha & Damian Ekiert (Addgene plasmid # 155147 ; http://n2t.net/addgene:155147 ; RRID:Addgene_155147)
