[The description below was written by a language model from this plasmid's Addgene catalogue record and pLannotate feature annotations shown in this document.]
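Description:
pBEL1514 is a 7,659 bp bacterial expression plasmid built on the pBAD-His backbone for arabinose-inducible production of the E. coli Mla phospholipid transport proteins. It is propagated in E. coli through a high-copy ColE1/pMB1-type origin and selected with ampicillin via the β-lactamase gene. An M13 phage origin is also present. Short remnants of the pBR322 bom, rop and tetracycline resistance regions are annotated as fragments and are not expected to be functional.

The roughly 3.1 kb insert, assembled by Gibson cloning, is a modified mlaFEDCB operon placed downstream of the araBAD promoter. The divergently transcribed araC gene supplies the regulator that keeps the promoter repressed until L-arabinose is added. The five genes are transcribed as a single polycistronic message in the order mlaF, mlaE, mlaD, mlaC, mlaB, and transcription ends at the rrnB T1 and T2 terminators, which follow a piece of 5S rRNA sequence carried over from the rrnB region.

Two changes distinguish it from the native operon. MlaF, the ATPase subunit that provides energy coupling, is truncated to residues 1–246, removing its C-terminus; the feature table accordingly annotates it as a fragment. MlaD carries an N-terminal 6xHis tag followed by a 2xQH segment and a TEV protease cleavage site, allowing affinity capture of the complex through MlaD and later removal of the tag. This tag region is described in the catalogue entry but not separately annotated in the feature table.

MlaF, MlaE, MlaD and MlaB form the inner-membrane ABC transporter complex, and MlaC is the periplasmic lipid carrier. The construct comes from work on regulation of the transporter by MlaF and MlaB, and it suits purification and functional comparison of a complex lacking the MlaF C-terminus.
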