Features (pLannotate 1.2.2; 18 found; start..end, strand, type, name):
     33..317     +  promoter       araBAD promoter: araBAD; promoter of the L-arabinose operon of E. coli; the araC regulatory gene is transcribed in the opposite direction (Guzman et al., 1995)
    351..1088    +  CDS            mlaF (fragment): MLAF_ECOLI - Also known as yrbF. Experimental evidence at protein level: Swiss-Prot protein existence level 1. Part of the ABC transporter complex MlaFEDB, which is involved in a phospholipid transport pathway that maintains lipid asymmetry in the outer membrane by retrograde trafficking of phospholipids from the outer membrane to the inner membrane. Responsible for energy coupling to the transport system. From Escherichia coli (strain K12).
   1099..1878    +  CDS            mlaE (sequence withheld): MLAE_ECOLI - Also known as yrbE. Experimental evidence at protein level: Swiss-Prot protein existence level 1. Part of the ABC transporter complex MlaFEDB, which is involved in a phospholipid transport pathway that maintains lipid asymmetry in the outer membrane by retrograde trafficking of phospholipids from the outer membrane to the inner membrane. Probably responsible for the translocation of the substrate across the membrane. From Escherichia coli (strain K12).
   1940..2488    +  CDS            mlaD: MLAD_ECOLI - Also known as yrbD. Experimental evidence at protein level: Swiss-Prot protein existence level 1. Part of the ABC transporter complex MlaFEDB, which is involved in a phospholipid transport pathway that maintains lipid asymmetry in the outer membrane by retrograde trafficking of phospholipids from the outer membrane to the inner membrane (PubMed:19383799, PubMed:27529189). MlaD functions in substrate binding with strong affinity for phospholipids and modulates ATP hydrolytic activity of the complex (PubMed:27529189). From Escherichia coli (strain K12).
   2510..3142    +  CDS            mlaC (sequence withheld): MLAC_ECOLI - Also known as yrbC. Experimental evidence at protein level: Swiss-Prot protein existence level 1. Involved in a phospholipid transport pathway that maintains lipid asymmetry in the outer membrane by retrograde trafficking of phospholipids from the outer membrane to the inner membrane. May transfer phospholipid across the periplasmic space and deliver it to the MlaFEDB complex at the inner membrane. From Escherichia coli (strain K12).
   3145..3435    +  CDS            mlaB: MLAB_ECOLI - Also known as yrbB. Experimental evidence at protein level: Swiss-Prot protein existence level 1. Part of the ABC transporter complex MlaFEDB, which is involved in a phospholipid transport pathway that maintains lipid asymmetry in the outer membrane by retrograde trafficking of phospholipids from the outer membrane to the inner membrane (PubMed:19383799, PubMed:27529189). MlaB plays critical roles in both the assembly and activity of the complex. May act by modulating MlaF structure and stability (PubMed:27529189). From Escherichia coli (strain K12).
   3601..3716    +  ncRNA          5S rRNA: Accession: RF00001 - 5S ribosomal RNA
   3720..3806    +  terminator     rrnB T1 terminator: Escherichia coli rrnB; transcription terminator T1 from the E. coli rrnB gene
   3898..3925    +  terminator     rrnB T2 terminator: transcription terminator T2 from the E. coli rrnB gene
   3944..4035    +  promoter       AmpR promoter: bla
   4036..4896    +  CDS            AmpR: β-lactamase; bla; confers resistance to ampicillin, carbenicillin, and related antibiotics
   4938..5318    +  rep_origin     M13 ori (sequence partly withheld): M13 bacteriophage origin of replication; arrow indicates direction of (+) strand synthesis
   5504..6091    +  rep_origin     ori: high-copy-number ColE1/pMB1/pBR322/pUC origin of replication
   6277..6328    -  misc_feature   bom (fragment): basis of mobility region from pBR322
   6444..6483    -  CDS            rop (fragment): Rop protein, which maintains plasmids at low copy number; rop
   6484..6669    -  CDS            TcR (fragment): tetracycline efflux protein; tet; confers resistance to tetracycline
   6679..6697    +  promoter       tet promoter (fragment): E. coli promoter for tetracycline efflux protein gene
   6787..6       -  CDS            araC (across the origin): L-arabinose regulatory protein; araC
>Addgene plasmid #155147 | pBEL1514 | addgene full sequence | sequence record 317548 | Addgene NGS Result
AGCCATACTTTTCATACTCCCGCCATTCAGAGAAGAAACCAATTGTCCATATTGCATCAGACATTGCCGT
CACTGCGTCTTTTACTGGCTCTTCTCGCTAACCAAACCGGTAACCCCGCTTATTAAAAGCATTCTGTAAC
AAAGCGGGACCAAAGCCATGACAAAAACGCGTAACAAAAGTGTCTATAATCACGGCAGAAAAGTCCACAT
TGATTATTTGCACGGCGTCACACTTTGCTATGCCATAGCATTTTTATCCATAAGATTAGCGGATCCTACC
TGACGCTTTTTATCGCAACTCTCTACTGTTTCTCCATACCCGTTTTTTTGGGCTAGCCGAAGGGTGAATT
ATGGAGCAGTCTGTGGCGAATTTAGTCGATATGCGCGATGTCAGTTTTACGCGTGGCAATCGCTGCATCT
TCGATAATATTTCCCTGACCGTGCCGCGAGGGAAGATCACGGCGATCATGGGGCCATCGGGCATCGGTAA
AACGACGCTACTCCGTCTGATTGGCGGGCAAATCGCACCAGATCATGGTGAGATCCTTTTCGATGGTGAG
AATATTCCGGCGATGTCTCGTTCGCGCCTGTATACAGTGCGCAAACGGATGAGCATGTTATTTCAGTCCG
GGGCGTTGTTCACTGATATGAACGTATTTGACAACGTCGCCTATCCACTGCGCGAACATACCCAACTTCC
CGCGCCATTGTTGCATAGTACGGTGATGATGAAGCTGGAGGCCGTGGGGCTGCGTGGAGCGGCTAAACTA
ATGCCTTCTGAACTTTCCGGTGGGATGGCGCGGCGTGCAGCGCTGGCGCGTGCGATTGCGCTGGAGCCGG
ATCTCATCATGTTTGATGAACCTTTTGTTGGGCAAGATCCCATCACCATGGGCGTACTGGTGAAGCTGAT
TTCTGAGCTGAACAGCGCGCTGGGCGTGACTTGTGTGGTGGTTTCTCACGATGTGCCGGAAGTGTTAAGT
ATTGCGGATCACGCCTGGATCCTGGCGGACAAAAAAATTGTCGCTCATGGCAGTGCCCAGGCGTTGCAGG
CGAATCCTGATCCGCGCGTACGTCAGTTTCTGGACGGGTAAGCCACTC
[780 nt withheld, positions 1099-1878]
TGAGTTCATGCATCACCACCATCACCATCAGCATCAACACGAAAATCTGTATTTTCAGGGGATGCAAACG
AAAAAAAATGAAATTTGGGTGGGTATCTTTTTATTAGCAGCACTGCTGGCGGCGCTGTTTGTTTGCCTGA
AGGCGGCGAACGTGACGTCCATACGTACTGAACCGACCTACACGCTTTATGCGACGTTCGATAACATTGG
CGGCCTGAAAGCGCGCTCTCCGGTCAGTATTGGTGGCGTTGTTGTGGGTCGGGTGGCGGATATTACGCTG
GACCCGAAAACCTATCTGCCGCGCGTAACGCTGGAAATTGAACAACGTTATAACCACATTCCAGATACCA
GTTCGCTGAGCATTCGTACTTCCGGCCTGCTGGGGGAACAATATCTGGCATTAAACGTCGGTTTTGAAGA
CCCGGAACTGGGGACTGCTATCCTGAAGGATGGCGATACAATTCAGGACACTAAGTCTGCGATGGTGCTG
GAAGATCTCATTGGTCAGTTCCTTTACGGTAGTAAAGGCGATGACAATAAGAATAGTGGCGATGCGCCAG
CTGCTGCGCCAGGTAATAATGAAACCACTGAACCTGTGGGTACAACGAAATAATTTCAGGAGAACCGACG
C
[633 nt withheld, positions 2510-3142]
TAATGAGCGAGTCACTGAGCTGGATGCAGACGGGTGACACGCTGGCGTTATCCGGAGAGCTGGATCAGGA
CGTTTTGCTACCGCTTTGGGAAATGCGTGAGGAAGCGGTGAAGGGGATTACCTGCATCGATCTTAGCCGT
GTCTCCCGCGTGGATACGGGGGGACTGGCACTGCTGCTCCATCTTATCGATCTGGCGAAAAAGCAGGGCA
ACAATGTGACGCTTCAGGGGGTAAACGACAAAGTGTATACCCTGGCGAAATTGTATAATTTGCCTGCTGA
TGTTCTGCCTCGTTAAGGTACCAAATTCCAGAAAAGAGACGCTGAAAAGCGTCTTTTTTCGTTTTGGTCC
TGGTCTGAGGAATGGTTGTAAGCTTGGCTGTTTTGGCGGATGAGAGAAGATTTTCAGCCTGATACAGATT
AAATCAGAACGCAGAAGCGGTCTGATAAAACAGAATTTGCCTGGCGGCAGTAGCGCGGTGGTCCCACCTG
ACCCCATGCCGAACTCAGAAGTGAAACGCCGTAGCGCCGATGGTAGTGTGGGGTCTCCCCATGCGAGAGT
AGGGAACTGCCAGGCATCAAATAAAACGAAAGGCTCAGTCGAAAGACTGGGCCTTTCGTTTTATCTGTTG
TTTGTCGGTGAACGCTCTCCTGAGTAGGACAAATCCGCCGGGAGCGGATTTGAACGTTGCGAAGCAACGG
CCCGGAGGGTGGCGGGCAGGACGCCCGCCATAAACTGCCAGGCATCAAATTAAGCAGAAGGCCATCCTGA
CGGATGGCCTTTTTGCGTTTCTACAAACTCTTTTGTTTATTTTTCTAAATACATTCAAATATGTATCCGC
TCATGAGACAATAACCCTGATAAATGCTTCAATAATATTGAAAAAGGAAGAGTATGAGTATTCAACATTT
CCGTGTCGCCCTTATTCCCTTTTTTGCGGCATTTTGCCTTCCTGTTTTTGCTCACCCAGAAACGCTGGTG
AAAGTAAAAGATGCTGAAGATCAGTTGGGTGCACGAGTGGGTTACATCGAACTGGATCTCAACAGCGGTA
AGATCCTTGAGAGTTTTCGCCCCGAAGAACGTTTTCCAATGATGAGCACTTTTAAAGTTCTGCTATGTGG
CGCGGTATTATCCCGTGTTGACGCCGGGCAAGAGCAACTCGGTCGCCGCATACACTATTCTCAGAATGAC
TTGGTTGAGTACTCACCAGTCACAGAAAAGCATCTTACGGATGGCATGACAGTAAGAGAATTATGCAGTG
CTGCCATAACCATGAGTGATAACACTGCGGCCAACTTACTTCTGACAACGATCGGAGGACCGAAGGAGCT
AACCGCTTTTTTGCACAACATGGGGGATCATGTAACTCGCCTTGATCGTTGGGAACCGGAGCTGAATGAA
GCCATACCAAACGACGAGCGTGACACCACGATGCCTGCAGCAATGGCAACAACGTTGCGCAAACTATTAA
CTGGCGAACTACTTACTCTAGCTTCCCGGCAACAATTAATAGACTGGATGGAGGCGGATAAAGTTGCAGG
ACCACTTCTGCGCTCGGCCCTTCCGGCTGGCTGGTTTATTGCTGATAAATCTGGAGCCGGTGAGCGTGGG
TCTCGCGGTATCATTGCAGCACTGGGGCCAGATGGTAAGCCCTCCCGTATCGTAGTTATCTACACGACGG
GGAGTCAGGCAACTATGGATGAACGAAATAGACAGATCGCTGAGATAGGTGCCTCACTGATTAAGCATTG
GTAACTGTCAGACCAAGTTTACTCATATATACTTTAGATTGATT
[125 nt withheld, positions 4937-5061]
C
[141 nt withheld, positions 5063-5203]
CCTTTGACGTTGGAGTCCACGTTCTTT
[37 nt withheld, positions 5231-5267]
ACCCTATCTCGGGCTATTCTTTTGATTTATAAGGGATTTTGCCGATTTCGGCCTATTGGTTAAAAAATGA
GCTGATTTAACAAAAATTTAACGCGAATTTTAACAAAATATTAACGTTTACAATTTAAAAGGATCTAGGT
GAAGATCCTTTTTGATAATCTCATGACCAAAATCCCTTAACGTGAGTTTTCGTTCCACTGAGCGTCAGAC
CCCGTAGAAAAGATCAAAGGATCTTCTTGAGATCCTTTTTTTCTGCGCGTAATCTGCTGCTTGCAAACAA
AAAAACCACCGCTACCAGCGGTGGTTTGTTTGCCGGATCAAGAGCTACCAACTCTTTTTCCGAAGGTAAC
TGGCTCAGCAGAGCGCAGATACCAAATACTGTCCTTCTAGTGTAGCCGTAGTTAGGCCACCACTTCAAGA
ACTCTGTAGCACCGCCTACATACCTCGCTCTGCTAATCCTGTTACCAGTGGCTGCTGCCAGTGGCGATAA
GTCGTGTCTTACCGGGTTGGACTCAAGACGATAGTTACCGGATAAGGCGCAGCGGTCGGGCTGAACGGGG
GGTTCGTGCACACAGCCCAGCTTGGAGCGAACGACCTACACCGAACTGAGATACCTACAGCGTGAGCTAT
GAGAAAGCGCCACGCTTCCCGAAGGGAGAAAGGCGGACAGGTATCCGGTAAGCGGCAGGGTCGGAACAGG
AGAGCGCACGAGGGAGCTTCCAGGGGGAAACGCCTGGTATCTTTATAGTCCTGTCGGGTTTCGCCACCTC
TGACTTGAGCGTCGATTTTTGTGATGCTCGTCAGGGGGGCGGAGCCTATGGAAAAACGCCAGCAACGCGG
CCTTTTTACGGTTCCTGGCCTTTTGCTGGCCTTTTGCTCACATGTTCTTTCCTGCGTTATCCCCTGATTC
TGTGGATAACCGTATTACCGCCTTTGAGTGAGCTGATACCGCTCGCCGCAGCCGAACGACCGAGCGCAGC
GAGTCAGTGAGCGAGGAAGCGGAAGAGCGCCTGATGCGGTATTTTCTCCTTACGCATCTGTGCGGTATTT
CACACCGCATAGGGTCATGGCTGCGCCCCGACACCCGCCAACACCCGCTGACGCGCCCTGACGGGCTTGT
CTGCTCCCGGCATCCGCTTACAGACAAGCTGTGACCGTCTCCGGGAGCTGCATGTGTCAGAGGTTTTCAC
CGTCATCACCGAAACGCGCGAGGCAGAAGGAGATGGCGCCCAACAGTCCCCCGGCCACGGGGCCTGCCAC
CATACCCACGCCGAAACAAGCGCTCATGAGCCCGAAGTGGCGAGCCCGATCTTCCCCATCGGTGATGTCG
GCGATATAGGCGCCAGCAACCGCACCTGTGGCGCCGGTGATGCCGGCCACGATGCGTCCGGCGTAGAGGA
TCTGCTCATGTTTGACAGCTTATCATCGATGCATAATGTGCCTGTCAAATGGACGAAGCAGGGATTCTGC
AAACCCTATGCTACTCCGTCAAGCCGTCAATTGTCTGATTCGTTACCAATTATGACAACTTGACGGCTAC
ATCATTCACTTTTTCTTCACAACCGGCACGGAACTCGCTCGGGCTGGCCCCGGTGCATTTTTTAAATACC
CGCGAGAAATAGAGTTGATCGTCAAAACCAACATTGCGACCGACGGTGGCGATAGGCATCCGGGTGGTGC
TCAAAAGCAGCTTCGCCTGGCTGATACGTTGGTCCTCGCGCCAGCTTAAGACGCTAATCCCTAACTGCTG
GCGGAAAAGATGTGACAGACGCGACGGCGACAAGCAAACATGCTGTGCGACGCTGGCGATATCAAAATTG
CTGTCTGCCAGGTGATCGCTGATGTACTGACAAGCCTCGCGTACCCGATTATCCATCGGTGGATGGAGCG
ACTCGTTAATCGCTTCCATGCGCCGCAGTAACAATTGCTCAAGCAGATTTATCGCCAGCAGCTCCGAATA
GCGCCCTTCCCCTTGCCCGGCGTTAATGATTTGCCCAAACAGGTCGCTGAAATGCGGCTGGTGCGCTTCA
TCCGGGCGAAAGAACCCCGTATTGGCAAATATTGACGGCCAGTTAAGCCATTCATGCCAGTAGGCGCGCG
GACGAAAGTAAACCCACTGGTGATACCATTCGCGAGCCTCCGGATGACGACCGTAGTGATGAATCTCTCC
TGGCGGGAACAGCAAAATATCACCCGGTCGGCAAACAAATTCTCGTCCCTGATTTTTCACCACCCCCTGA
CCGCGAATGGTGAGATTGAGAATATAACCTTTCATTCCCAGCGGTCGGTCGATAAAAAAATCGAGATAAC
CGTTGGCCTCAATCGGCGTTAAACCCGCCACCAGATGGGCATTAAACGAGTATCCCGGCAGCAGGGGATC
ATTTTGCGCTTC
